Addgene plasmid #20629: pWZL Neo Myr Flag SNF1LK
Depositing lab: William Hahn & Jean Zhao. Depositing organization: Dana-Farber Cancer Institute. Publication: Integrative Genomic Approaches Identify IKBKE as a Breast Cancer Oncogene (Kinase Library Clones). Boehm JS, Zhao JJ, Yao J, Kim SY, Firestein R, Dunn IF, Sjostrom SK, Garraway LA, Weremowicz S, Richardson AL, Greulich H, Stewart CJ, Mulvey LA, Shen RR, Ambrogio L, Hirozane-Kishikawa T, Hill DE, Vidal M, Meyerson M, Grenier JK, Hinkle G, Root DE, Roberts TM, Lander ES, Polyak K, Hahn WC. Cell. 2007 Jun 15. 129(6):1065-1079. 10.1016/j.cell.2007.03.052 PubMed 17574021.
Backbone
  Vector backbone: pWZL-Neo-Myr-Flag-DEST
  Backbone manufacturer: William Hahn Lab (available at Addgene, #15300)
  Vector type: Mammalian Expression, Retroviral
  Selectable markers: Neomycin (select with G418)
Growth in bacteria
  Bacterial resistance: Ampicillin, 100 μg/mL
  Growth temperature: 37°C
  Growth strain: Stbl3
  Growth instructions: Stbl3 cells to prevent recombination.
  Copy number: Unknown
Gene/Insert
  Gene/Insert name: SNF1LK (alt name: SNF1-like kinase)
  Species: H. sapiens (human)
  GenBank ID: NM_173354
  Entrez Gene: SIK1 (a.k.a. DEE30, MSK, SIK, SIK-1, SIK1B, SNF1LK)
  Tag / fusion protein: Myr (N terminal on backbone); Flag (N terminal on backbone)
  Cloning method: Gateway Cloning
  Sequencing primers: 5′ pWZL-Fwd (GAA CCT CCT CGT TCG ACC); 3′ pWZL-Rev (TTC CGG GCC CTC ACA TTG)
Resource information
  A portion of this plasmid was derived from a plasmid made by: 4-G10
Terms and licenses: Academic/Nonprofit Terms; Industry Terms: Not Available to Industry
Depositor comments: ORFs were cloned into Gateway compatible pEntry vectors. An LR recombination reaction was performed to move the ORF to pWZL-Neo-Myr-Flag DEST such that the ORF would have 5' myristoylation and flag tags. This plasmid is part of a kinase library, and the gene has been verified, but has not been fully sequenced for minor mutations. Please see the following link for plasmids from this article that are not part of the kinase library http://www.addgene.org/pubmed/17574021
How to cite: pWZL Neo Myr Flag SNF1LK was a gift from William Hahn & Jean Zhao (Addgene plasmid # 20629 ; http://n2t.net/addgene:20629 ; RRID:Addgene_20629)
