[The description below was written by a language model from this plasmid's Addgene catalogue record.]
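Description:
pWZL Neo Myr Flag SNF1LK is a retroviral mammalian expression plasmid built on the Gateway-compatible pWZL-Neo-Myr-Flag-DEST backbone. It carries the human SNF1LK open reading frame (SNF1-like kinase, now designated SIK1, salt-inducible kinase 1). The ORF was first cloned into a Gateway entry vector and then moved into the destination vector by an LR recombination reaction. This places it in frame behind a myristoylation signal and a Flag epitope supplied by the backbone. The encoded protein is therefore an N-terminally Myr- and Flag-tagged kinase. A myristoylation signal directs lipid modification and membrane association, a strategy commonly used to promote activation of kinases, and the Flag tag allows detection or immunoprecipitation with anti-Flag antibodies.

The plasmid is propagated in bacteria under ampicillin selection, and a recombination-deficient strain (Stbl3) is recommended to limit rearrangement, as is usual for vectors containing retroviral repeats. In mammalian cells, a neomycin resistance marker allows selection of transduced or transfected populations with G418. The record does not include a feature table and does not state the promoter driving the insert, the layout of the viral elements or the bacterial origin, and the copy number is listed as unknown.

The construct is one member of a library of myristoylated human kinase clones assembled for gain-of-function screening, in a study that used integrative genomic approaches to identify breast cancer oncogenes. The depositors note that the identity of the gene has been verified, but the clone has not been fully sequenced, so minor mutations cannot be excluded.
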