>Addgene plasmid #20629 | pWZL Neo Myr Flag SNF1LK | addgene partial sequence | sequence record 26456 | 20629 with pWZL-Fwd
TCACTCCTTCTCTAGGCGCCGGCCGGATCCAGAATTCGCCACCATGGGGTCTTCAAAATCTAAACCAAAG
GACCCCAGCCAGCGCCGGCGCAGGATCCGAGGTTACCTTGACTACAAAGACGATGACGACAAGCAATTGA
CAAGTTTGTACAAAAAAGTTGGCATGGTTATCATGTCGGAGTTCAGCGCGGACCCCGCGGGCCAGGGTCA
GGGCCAGCAGAAGCCCCTCCGGGTGGGTTTTTACGACATCGAGCGGACCCTGGGCAAAGGCAACTTCGCG
GTGGTGAAGCTGGCGCGGCATCGAGTCACCAAAACGCAGGTTGCAATAAAAATAATTGATAAAACACGAT
TAGATTCAAGCAATTTGGAGAAAATCTATCGTGAGGTTCAGCTGATGAAGCTTCTGAACCATCCACACAT
CATAAAGCTTTACCAGGTTATGGAAACAAAGGACATGCTTTACATCGTCACTGAATTTGCTAAAAATGGA
GAAATGTTTGATTATTTGACTTCCAACGGGCACCTGAGTGAGAACGAGGCGCGGAAGAAGTTCTGGCAAA
TCCTGTCGGCCGTGGAGTACTGTCACGACCATCACATCGTCCACCGGGACCTCAAGACCGAGAACCTCCT
GCTGGATGGCAACATGGACATCAAGCTGGCAGATTTTGGATTTGGGAATTTCTACAAGTCAGGAGAGCCT
CTGTCCACGTGGTGTGGGAGCCCCCCGTATGCCGCCCCGGAAGTC
